>Addgene plasmid #212081 | 5'-3xFLAG Chtop+exon minimal CMV pCDNA5 | addgene full sequence | sequence record 421030 | Addgene NGS Result
TTCCACTATCGGCGAGTACTTCTACACAGCCATCGGTCCAGACGGCCGCGCTTCTGCGGGCGATTTGTGT
ACGCCCGACAGTCCCGGCTCCGGATCGGACGATTGCGTCGCATCGACCCTGCGCCCAAGCTGCATCATCG
AAATTGCCGTCAACCAAGCTCTGATAGAGTTGGTCAAGACCAATGCGGAGCATATACGCCCGGAGCCGCG
GCGATCCTGCAAGCTCCGGATGCCTCCGCTCGAAGTAGCGCGTCTGCTGCTCCATACAAGCCAACCACGG
CCTCCAGAAGAAGATGTTGGCGACCTCGTATTGGGAATCCCCGAACATCGCCTCGCTCCAGTCAATGACC
GCTGTTATGCGGCCATTGTCCGTCAGGACATTGTTGGAGCCGAAATCCGCGTGCACGAGGTGCCGGACTT
CGGGGCAGTCCTCGGCCCAAAGCATCAGCTCATCGAGAGCCTGCGCGACGGACGCACTGACGGTGTCGTC
CATCACAGTTTGCCAGTGATACACATGGGGATCAGCAATCGCGCATATGAAATCACGCCATGTAGTGTAT
TGACCGATTCCTTGCGGTCCGAATGGGCCGAACCCGCTCGTCTGGCTAAGATCGGCCGCAGCGATCGCAT
CCATGGCCTCCGCGACCGGCTGCAGAACAGCGGGCAGTTCGGTTTCAGGCAGGTCTTGCAACGTGACACC
CTGTGCACGGCGGGAGATGCAATAGGTCAGGCTCTCGCTGAACTCCCCAATGTCAAGCACTTCCGGAATC
GGGAGCGCGGCCGATGCAAAGTGCCGATAAACATAACGATCTTTGTAGAAACCATCGGCGCAGCTATTTA
CCCGCAGGACATATCCACGCCCTCCTACATCGAAGCTGAAAGCACGAGATTCTTCGCCCTCCGAGAGCTG
CATCAGGTCGGAGACGCTGTCGAACTTTTCGATCAGAAACTTCTCGACAGACGTCGCGGTGAGTTCAGGC
TTTTTGGCCAAGGAAGTTCCTATACTTTCTAGAGAATAGGAACTTCGGAATAGGAACTTCTAGGTACGTG
AACCATCACCCT
[91 nt withheld, positions 1063-1153]
G
[124 nt withheld, positions 1155-1278]
GGGGATACCCCCTAGAGCCCCAGCTGGTTCTTTCCGCCTCAGAAGCCATAGAGCCCACCGCATCCCCAGC
ATGCCTGCTATTGTCTTCCCAATCCTCCCCCTTGCTGTCCTGCCCCACCCCACCCCCCAGAATAGAATGA
CACCTACTCAGACAATGCGATGCAATTTCCTCATTTTATTAGGAAAGGACAGTGGGAGTGGCACCTTCCA
GGGTCAAGGAAGGCACGGGGGAGGGGCAAACAACAGATGGCTGGCAACTAGAAGGCACAGTCGAGGCTGA
TCAGCGGGTTTAAACGGGCCCTCTAGACTCGAGTCAGACCACTTTGTACAAGAAAGTTGGGTATCAATCA
TTGGTTTCAGGATCTGTCTGTGCCATGTAGGCATCCAATTCAGCATCCAGGTGTCCTTTAGTTTTCGACA
TGTATGCATCCAATTGGTTGTCCAGCTGCTCCTTGGTCAATACAGGGCGAGTGAGGGCACCTCTCCCTCG
GCCACGACCTCGGCCTCTGCCTCCAAAGCCCCCTCTTCCCCGACCTATCATACCCCGACCTCTACCACCG
ATTCCGCCACGACCCATAGCTCCACGCCCTAGGCCCCCTCTCCCAGGACCTCCACGACCTCGAACACCAC
CTCTTCTTAAGCCCATTCGGGGAGCTACGGCTCGTCCACCTCGGAGCAGGTTTTGACCTCGGAGCGACAT
CCCACCCCTAAGCAGGGTTCTGGTAGCACGTCCCCCACGTAGTCCTCCTCGGGGCAAGCCTCTCTGGATT
ATGGGTAGGCCTCTTCCTCCAATTGCTCCCCTGGCCAGGGCACCTATGGGTCGGCCTAACCGTGCCTGGA
TATTACTCTTACCCAGGCGCTGCTTTAAGCTCTTCTGCTTAAGTTTTAATGCTGCCTGGACAGAGGGTCT
ATTCTCCATCTGCTGGGCCAGTCTTCTGTTTCTGGCACTGGCTAGCTGCTGCTGCTGCTGCATCGAAGCC
CGAATATTCACTGGCATCGGCTGTTTGTTCTTCAGCATATTAGTAAAGCGCTCATTTAGAGACATCTTGG
TGGTGCTTTTTAGCACAACTTTCGGCGCTGACTGTGCAGCGGTGCCAACTTTTTTGTACAAACTTGTCTT
GTCATCGTCATCCTTGTAATCGATGTCATGATCATATGTATCACCGTCATGGTCTTTGTAGTCCATGGTG
GAAGCTTAAGTTTAAACGCTAGAGGATCCAGCCTCCGCGGAGGCTGGATCGGTCCCGGTGTCTTCTATGG
AGGTCAAAACAGCGTGGATGGCGTCTCCAGGCGATCTGACGGTTCACTAAACGAGCTCTGCTTATATAGG
GGGTACCTTCTCTATCACTGATAGGGAGCTCGAGACGTGTCGACTTCTCTATCACTGATAGGGAGACGTT
CTAGACGTACCTTCTCTATCACTGATAGGGAGCTCGAGACGTGTCGACTTCTCTATCACTGATAGGGAGA
CGTGCGGCCAGCTTGGATCCCTCGAGACGCGTATATCTGGCCCGTACATCGCGAAGCAGCGCAAAACGCC
TAACCCTAAGCAGATTCTTCATGCAATTGTCGGTCAAGCCTTGCCTTGTTGTAGCTTAAATTTTGCTCGC
GCACTACTCAGCGACCTCCAACACACAAGCAGGGAGCAGATACTGGCTTAACTATGCGGCATCAGAGCAG
ATTGTACTGAGAGTGCACCATAGGGGATCGGGAGATCTCCCGATCCGTCGACGTCAGGTGGCACTTTTCG
GGGAAATGTGCGCGGAACCCCTATTTGTTTATTTTTCTAAATACATTCAAATATGTATCCGCTCATGAGA
CAATAACCCTGATAAATGCTTCAATAATATTGAAAAAGGAAGAGTATGAGTATTCAACATTTCCGTGTCG
CCCTTATTCCCTTTTTTGCGGCATTTTGCCTTCCTGTTTTTGCTCACCCAGAAACGCTGGTGAAAGTAAA
AGATGCTGAAGATCAGTTGGGTGCACGAGTGGGTTACATCGAACTGGATCTCAACAGCGGTAAGATCCTT
GAGAGTTTTCGCCCCGAAGAACGTTTTCCAATGATGAGCACTTTTAAAGTTCTGCTATGTGGCGCGGTAT
TATCCCGTATTGACGCCGGGCAAGAGCAACTCGGTCGCCGCATACACTATTCTCAGAATGACTTGGTTGA
GTACTCACCAGTCACAGAAAAGCATCTTACGGATGGCATGACAGTAAGAGAATTATGCAGTGCTGCCATA
ACCATGAGTGATAACACTGCGGCCAACTTACTTCTGACAACGATCGGAGGACCGAAGGAGCTAACCGCTT
TTTTGCACAACATGGGGGATCATGTAACTCGCCTTGATCGTTGGGAACCGGAGCTGAATGAAGCCATACC
AAACGACGAGCGTGACACCACGATGCCTGTAGCAATGGCAACAACGTTGCGCAAACTATTAACTGGCGAA
CTACTTACTCTAGCTTCCCGGCAACAATTAATAGACTGGATGGAGGCGGATAAAGTTGCAGGACCACTTC
TGCGCTCGGCCCTTCCGGCTGGCTGGTTTATTGCTGATAAATCTGGAGCCGGTGAGCGTGGGTCTCGCGG
TATCATTGCAGCACTGGGGCCAGATGGTAAGCCCTCCCGTATCGTAGTTATCTACACGACGGGGAGTCAG
GCAACTATGGATGAACGAAATAGACAGATCGCTGAGATAGGTGCCTCACTGATTAAGCATTGGTAACTGT
CAGACCAAGTTTACTCATATATACTTTAGATTGATTTAAAACTTCATTTTTAATTTAAAAGGATCTAGGT
GAAGATCCTTTTTGATAATCTCATGACCAAAATCCCTTAACGTGAGTTTTCGTTCCACTGAGCGTCAGAC
CCCGTAGAAAAGATCAAAGGATCTTCTTGAGATCCTTTTTTTCTGCGCGTAATCTGCTGCTTGCAAACAA
AAAAACCACCGCTACCAGCGGTGGTTTGTTTGCCGGATCAAGAGCTACCAACTCTTTTTCCGAAGGTAAC
TGGCTTCAGCAGAGCGCAGATACCAAATACTGTTCTTCTAGTGTAGCCGTAGTTAGGCCACCACTTCAAG
AACTCTGTAGCACCGCCTACATACCTCGCTCTGCTAATCCTGTTACCAGTGGCTGCTGCCAGTGGCGATA
AGTCGTGTCTTACCGGGTTGGACTCAAGACGATAGTTACCGGATAAGGCGCAGCGGTCGGGCTGAACGGG
GGGTTCGTGCACACAGCCCAGCTTGGAGCGAACGACCTACACCGAACTGAGATACCTACAGCGTGAGCTA
TGAGAAAGCGCCACGCTTCCCGAAGGGAGAAAGGCGGACAGGTATCCGGTAAGCGGCAGGGTCGGAACAG
GAGAGCGCACGAGGGAGCTTCCAGGGGGAAACGCCTGGTATCTTTATAGTCCTGTCGGGTTTCGCCACCT
CTGACTTGAGCGTCGATTTTTGTGATGCTCGTCAGGGGGGCGGAGCCTATGGAAAAACGCCAGCAACGCG
GCCTTTTTACGGTTCCTGGCCTTTTGCTGGCCTTTTGCTCACATGTTCTTTCCTGCGTTATCCCCTGATT
CTGTGGATAACCGTATTACCGCCTTTGAGTGAGCTGATACCGCTCGCCGCAGCCGAACGACCGAGCGCAG
CGAGTCAGTGAGCGAGGAAGCGGAAGAGCGCCCAATACGCAAACCGCCTCTCCCCGCGCGTTGGCCGATT
CATTAATGCAGCTGGCACGACAGGTTTCCCGACTGGAAAGCGGGCAGTGAGCGCAACGCAATTAATGTGA
GTTAGCTCACTCATTAGGCACCCCAGGCTTTACACTTTATGCTTCCGGCTCGTATGTTGTGTGGAATTGT
GAGCGGATAACAATTTCACACAGGAAACAGCTATGACCATGATTACGCCAAGCTCTAGCTAGAGGTCGAC
GGTATACAGACATGATAAGATACATTGATGAGTTTGGACAAACCACAACTAGAATGCAGTGAAAAAAATG
CTTTATTTGTGAAATTTGTGATGCTATTGCTTTATTTGTAACCATTATAAGCTGCAATAAACAAGTTGGG
GTGGGCGAAGAACTCCAGCATGAGATCCCCGCGCTGGAGGATCATCCAGCCGGCGTCCCGGAAAACGATT
CCGAAGCCCAACCTTTCATAGAAGGCGGCGGTGGAATCGAAATCTCGTAGTACGTGCTATTCCTTTGCCC
TCGGACGAGTGCTGGGGCGTCGGT
Features (pLannotate 1.2.2; 24 found; start..end, strand, type, name):
    993..1040    -  protein_bind   FRT: FLP-mediated recombination occurs in the 8-bp core sequence TCTAGAAA (Turan and Bode, 2011). FLP recombinase from the Saccharomyces cerevisiae 2μ plasmid
   1045..1278    -  rep_origin     f1 ori (fragment) (sequence partly withheld): f1 bacteriophage origin of replication; arrow indicates direction of (+) strand synthesis
   1299..1320    -  promoter       SV40 promoter (fragment): SV40 enhancer and early promoter
   1324..1548    -  polyA_signal   bGH poly(A) signal: bovine growth hormone polyadenylation signal
   1596..1620    +  protein_bind   attB2: mutant version of attB; recombination site for the Gateway® BP reaction BP Clonase™
   1625..2368    -  CDS            Chtop: CHTOP_MOUSE - Also known as Fop. Experimental evidence at protein level: Swiss-Prot protein existence level 1. Plays an important role in the ligand-dependent activation of estrogen receptor target genes (By similarity). May play a role in the silencing of fetal globin genes (PubMed:20688955). Recruits the 5FMC complex to ZNF148, leading to desumoylation of ZNF148 and subsequent transactivation of ZNF148 target genes (PubMed:22872859). Required for the tumorigenicity of glioblastoma cells. Binds to 5- hydroxymethylcytosine (5hmC) and associates with the methylosome complex containing PRMT1, PR
   2377..2394    -  protein_bind   attB1 (fragment): mutant version of attB; core recombination site for the Gateway® BP reaction BP Clonase™
   2396..2419    -  CDS            FLAG: FLAG® epitope tag, followed by an enterokinase cleavage site
   2563..2608    -  promoter       TRE3GV promoter (fragment): 3rd-generation Tet-responsive promoter that can be activated by binding of Tet-On® 3G, optimized for retroviral and lentiviral vectors
   2616..2636    -  promoter       tight TRE promoter (fragment): Tet-responsive promoter PTight, consisting of seven tet operator sequences followed by the minimal CMV promoter
   2653..2673    -  promoter       tight TRE promoter (fragment): Tet-responsive promoter PTight, consisting of seven tet operator sequences followed by the minimal CMV promoter
   2690..2710    -  promoter       tight TRE promoter (fragment): Tet-responsive promoter PTight, consisting of seven tet operator sequences followed by the minimal CMV promoter
   2727..2747    -  promoter       tight TRE promoter (fragment): Tet-responsive promoter PTight, consisting of seven tet operator sequences followed by the minimal CMV promoter
   2928..2980    +  misc_feature   bom (fragment): basis of mobility region from pBR322
   3039..3143    +  promoter       AmpR promoter: bla
   3144..4004    +  CDS            AmpR: β-lactamase; bla; confers resistance to ampicillin, carbenicillin, and related antibiotics
   4175..4763    +  rep_origin     ori: high-copy-number ColE1/pMB1/pBR322/pUC origin of replication
   4946..5038    +  CDS            lacI (fragment): lac repressor; lacI; The lac repressor binds to the lac operator to inhibit transcription in E. coli. This inhibition can be relieved by adding lactose or isopropyl-β-D-thiogalactopyranoside (IPTG).
   5051..5072    +  protein_bind   CAP binding site: CAP binding activates transcription in the presence of cAMP. E. coli catabolite activator protein
   5087..5117    +  promoter       lac promoter: promoter for the E. coli lac operon
   5125..5141    +  protein_bind   lac operator: The lac repressor binds to the lac operator to inhibit transcription in E. coli. This inhibition can be relieved by adding lactose or isopropyl-β-D-thiogalactopyranoside (IPTG). lac repressor encoded by lacI
   5214..5335    -  polyA_signal   SV40 poly(A) signal: SV40 polyadenylation signal
   5330..5455    -  CDS            ble (fragment): BLE_KLEPN - Experimental evidence at protein level: Swiss-Prot protein existence level 1. Binding protein with a strong affinity to the bleomycin family of antibiotics. Binds to CL990; an antimitotic-antibiotic compound. From Klebsiella pneumoniae.
   5465..985     -  CDS            HygR (across the origin): hygromycin B phosphotransferase confers resistance to hygromycin
