[The description below was written by a language model from this plasmid's Addgene catalogue record and pLannotate feature annotations shown in this document.]
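Description:
5'-3xFLAG Chtop+exon minimal CMV pCDNA5 is a mammalian expression plasmid of about 5.5 kb, built on a pcDNA5-type FRT backbone as a Gateway expression clone. It is designed for FLP-mediated, site-specific integration into N2a cells that carry a genomic FRT site and express the rtTA3 transactivator. In bacteria it is maintained at high copy through a ColE1/pUC-type origin and selected with ampicillin via the β-lactamase gene. The annotation also picks up backbone remnants (f1 ori, bom, lacI and ble fragments, and lac promoter/operator elements) that have no evident role in the payload.

The insert is the mouse Chtop coding sequence in the isoform that includes a 138-nt alternative exon, flanked by attB1 and attB2 sites left by the LR recombination. Upstream lies an N-terminal FLAG epitope; the name indicates 3xFLAG, although the automated annotation marks only one FLAG unit. Transcription is driven by a Tet-responsive promoter, annotated as repeated tet-operator fragments followed by a minimal CMV-type core, and is terminated by the bGH polyadenylation signal. Expression should therefore depend on doxycycline-activated rtTA3 in the host line.

Next to the FRT site is a hygromycin phosphotransferase gene followed by an SV40 poly(A) signal, with no promoter annotated directly upstream of it. In Flp-In-style designs such a gene becomes expressed only after correct recombination places it behind a genomic promoter, which allows hygromycin selection of integrants. The construct is suited to generating isogenic, inducible lines expressing the tagged exon-included Chtop isoform. According to the associated study title, such lines support comparison of alternative-exon-dependent protein interactions.
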