Addgene plasmid #212081: 5'-3xFLAG Chtop+exon minimal CMV pCDNA5
Purpose: LR vector for integration of Chtop+exon(138nt) into N2a FRT rtTA3 expression cells
Depositing lab: Benjamin Blencowe. Depositing organization: University of Toronto. Publication: Systematic analysis of alternative exon-dependent interactome remodeling reveals multitasking functions of gene regulatory factors. Roth JF, Braunschweig U, Wu M, Li JD, Lin ZY, Larsen B, Weatheritt RJ, Gingras AC, Blencowe BJ. Mol Cell. 2023 Dec 7;83(23):4222-4238.e10. doi: 10.1016/j.molcel.2023.10.034. PubMed 38065061.
Backbone
  Vector backbone: 5'-3xFLAG minimal CMV pCDNA5
  Vector type: Mammalian Expression
Growth in bacteria
  Bacterial resistance: Ampicillin, 100 μg/mL
  Growth temperature: 37°C
  Growth strain: DH5alpha
  Copy number: High Copy
Gene/Insert
  Gene/Insert name: Chtop+exon(138nt) (alt name: NP_001280705.1)
  Species: M. musculus (mouse)
  Entrez Gene: Chtop (a.k.a. 2500003M10Rik, Fop, Srag)
  Cloning method: Gateway Cloning
Terms and licenses: Academic/Nonprofit Terms; Industry Terms: Not Available to Industry
How to cite: 5'-3xFLAG Chtop+exon minimal CMV pCDNA5 was a gift from Benjamin Blencowe (Addgene plasmid # 212081 ; http://n2t.net/addgene:212081 ; RRID:Addgene_212081)
